Addgene plasmid #118850: MiniCoopR mitfa:EGFP
Purpose: Expresses EGFP and zebrafish mitfa specifically in zebrafish melanocytes
Depositing lab: Leonard Zon. Depositing organization: Boston Children's Hospital. Publication: Human tumor genomics and zebrafish modeling identify SPRED1 loss as a driver of mucosal melanoma. Ablain J, Xu M, Rothschild H, Jordan RC, Mito JK, Daniels BH, Bell CF, Joseph NM, Wu H, Bastian BC, Zon LI, Yeh I. Science. 2018 Nov 1. pii: science.aau6509. doi: 10.1126/science.aau6509. PubMed 30385465.
Backbone
  Vector backbone: MiniCoopR
  Vector type: Zebrafish expression, Tol6
Growth in bacteria
  Bacterial resistance: Ampicillin, 100 μg/mL
  Growth temperature: 37°C
  Growth strain: DH5alpha
  Copy number: High Copy
Gene/Insert
  Gene/Insert name: mitfa: EGFP
  Species: D. rerio (zebrafish), Synthetic
  Entrez Gene: mitfa (a.k.a. nacre, z3A.1)
  Cloning method: Gateway Cloning
Terms and licenses: Academic/Nonprofit Terms; Industry Terms: Not Available to Industry
How to cite: MiniCoopR mitfa:EGFP was a gift from Leonard Zon (Addgene plasmid # 118850 ; http://n2t.net/addgene:118850 ; RRID:Addgene_118850)
