[The description below was written by a language model from this plasmid's Addgene catalogue record and the feature table of its GenBank file.]
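Description:
MiniCoopR mitfa:EGFP is an 11.5 kb zebrafish expression plasmid built on the MiniCoopR backbone and designed to express both EGFP and zebrafish mitfa specifically in melanocytes. It is maintained in E. coli through a high-copy ColE1/pUC-type origin and selected with ampicillin via the bla (AmpR) gene and its promoter. Remnants of a pBluescript-type cloning vector are also annotated, including a T3 promoter, the lac promoter/operator and CAP site, and M13 and SK primer sites. The catalogue lists the vector type as "Tol6". Transposon arms that would mediate genomic integration are not annotated in the feature table, so the integration mechanism cannot be confirmed from the record.

The EGFP cassette was assembled by multisite Gateway cloning, as shown by the ordered attB4, attB1, attB2 and attB3 recombination scars. The roughly 1.9 kb segment between attB4 and attB1 is unannotated. From its position upstream of EGFP and the construct name, it presumably carries the mitfa promoter. The mammalian codon-optimized EGFP coding sequence sits between attB1 and attB2, followed by an SV40 polyadenylation signal between attB2 and attB3, and a second SV40 poly(A) signal lies just beyond attB3. A large region of about 5 kb downstream of this has no annotated features. The stated purpose implies that a mitfa expression cassette is present, and this region is the likely location, but the table does not mark it.

The associated publication concerns zebrafish modelling of melanoma drivers. In that setting, an EGFP version of this melanocyte-specific vector would plausibly serve as a fluorescent reporter or neutral control alongside constructs carrying candidate genes, though the record does not state this role explicitly.
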