LOCUS       Exported 11477 bp ds-DNA circular SYN 12-MAY-2021
DEFINITION  Expresses EGFP and zebrafish mitfa specifically in zebrafish
            melanocytes .
ACCESSION   .
VERSION     .
KEYWORDS    MiniCoopR mitfa:EGFP
SOURCE      synthetic DNA construct
  ORGANISM  synthetic DNA construct
REFERENCE   1 (bases 1 to 11477)
  AUTHORS   Ablain J, Xu M, Rothschild H, Jordan RC, Mito JK, Daniels BH, Bell
            CF, Joseph NM, Wu H, Bastian BC, Zon LI, Yeh I
  TITLE     Human tumor genomics and zebrafish modeling identify SPRED1 loss as
            a driver of mucosal melanoma.
  JOURNAL   Science. 2018 Nov 1. pii: science.aau6509. doi:
            10.1126/science.aau6509.
  PUBMED    30385465
REFERENCE   2 (bases 1 to 11477)
  AUTHORS   .
  TITLE     Direct Submission
  JOURNAL   Exported May 12, 2021 from SnapGene Server 1.1.58
            http://www.snapgene.com
FEATURES             Location/Qualifiers
     source          1..11477
                     /organism="synthetic DNA construct"
                     /mol_type="other DNA"
     primer_bind     complement(144..165)
                     /label=F1ori-F
                     /note="F1 origin, forward primer"
     primer_bind     1061..1077
                     /label=M13 rev
                     /note="common sequencing primer, one of multiple similar
                     variants"
     protein_bind    1097..1117
                     /gene="mutant version of attB"
                     /label=attB4
                     /bound_moiety="BP Clonase(TM)"
                     /note="core recombination site for the Gateway(R) BP
                     reaction"
     protein_bind    2991..3015
                     /gene="mutant version of attB"
                     /label=attB1
                     /bound_moiety="BP Clonase(TM)"
                     /note="recombination site for the Gateway(R) BP reaction"
     CDS             3021..3737
                     /codon_start=1
                     /product="enhanced GFP"
                     /label=EGFP
                     /translation="MVSKGEELFTGVVPILVELDGDVNGHKFSVSGEGEGDATYGKLTL
                     KFICTTGKLPVPWPTLVTTLTYGVQCFSRYPDHMKQHDFFKSAMPEGYVQERTIFFKDD
                     GNYKTRAEVKFEGDTLVNRIELKGIDFKEDGNILGHKLEYNYNSHNVYIMADKQKNGIK
                     VNFKIRHNIEDGSVQLADHYQQNTPIGDGPVLLPDNHYLSTQSALSKDPNEKRDHMVLL
                     EFVTAAGITLGMDELYK"
     CDS             3021..3737
                     /codon_start=1
                     /product="the original enhanced GFP (Yang et al., 1996)"
                     /label=EGFP
                     /note="mammalian codon-optimized"
                     /translation="MVSKGEELFTGVVPILVELDGDVNGHKFSVSGEGEGDATYGKLTL
                     KFICTTGKLPVPWPTLVTTLTYGVQCFSRYPDHMKQHDFFKSAMPEGYVQERTIFFKDD
                     GNYKTRAEVKFEGDTLVNRIELKGIDFKEDGNILGHKLEYNYNSHNVYIMADKQKNGIK
                     VNFKIRHNIEDGSVQLADHYQQNTPIGDGPVLLPDNHYLSTQSALSKDPNEKRDHMVLL
                     EFVTAAGITLGMDELYK"
     primer_bind     complement(3066..3087)
                     /label=EGFP-N
                     /note="EGFP, reverse primer"
     primer_bind     complement(3327..3346)
                     /label=EXFP-R
                     /note="For distinguishing EGFP variants, reverse primer"
     primer_bind     3674..3695
                     /label=EGFP-C
                     /note="EGFP, forward primer"
     protein_bind    complement(3799..3823)
                     /gene="mutant version of attB"
                     /label=attB2
                     /bound_moiety="BP Clonase(TM)"
                     /note="recombination site for the Gateway(R) BP reaction"
     polyA_signal    3825..3959
                     /label=SV40 poly(A) signal
                     /note="SV40 polyadenylation signal"
     protein_bind    complement(4022..4042)
                     /gene="mutant version of attB"
                     /label=attB3
                     /bound_moiety="BP Clonase(TM)"
                     /note="core recombination site for the Gateway(R) BP
                     reaction"
     primer_bind     complement(4050..4066)
                     /label=M13 fwd
                     /note="common sequencing primer, one of multiple similar
                     variants"
     polyA_signal    4082..4216
                     /label=SV40 poly(A) signal
                     /note="SV40 polyadenylation signal"
     primer_bind     complement(9240..9256)
                     /label=SK primer
                     /note="common sequencing primer, one of multiple similar
                     variants"
     primer_bind     complement(9240..9256)
                     /label=pBluescriptSK
                     /note="For pBluescript vector"
     primer_bind     complement(9293..9313)
                     /label=T3
                     /note="T3 promoter, forward primer"
     promoter        complement(9293..9311)
                     /label=T3 promoter
                     /note="promoter for bacteriophage T3 RNA polymerase"
     primer_bind     complement(9332..9348)
                     /label=M13 rev
                     /note="common sequencing primer, one of multiple similar
                     variants"
     primer_bind     complement(9345..9367)
                     /label=M13/pUC Reverse
                     /note="In lacZ gene"
     protein_bind    9356..9372
                     /label=lac operator
                     /bound_moiety="lac repressor encoded by lacI"
                     /note="The lac repressor binds to the lac operator to
                     inhibit transcription in E. coli. This inhibition can be
                     relieved by adding lactose or
                     isopropyl-beta-D-thiogalactopyranoside (IPTG)."
     promoter        complement(9380..9410)
                     /label=lac promoter
                     /note="promoter for the E. coli lac operon"
     protein_bind    9425..9446
                     /label=CAP binding site
                     /bound_moiety="E. coli catabolite activator protein"
                     /note="CAP binding activates transcription in the presence
                     of cAMP."
     primer_bind     complement(9563..9580)
                     /label=L4440
                     /note="L4440 vector, forward primer"
     rep_origin      complement(9734..10322)
                     /direction=LEFT
                     /label=ori
                     /note="high-copy-number ColE1/pMB1/pBR322/pUC origin of
                     replication"
     primer_bind     complement(9814..9833)
                     /label=pBR322ori-F
                     /note="pBR322 origin, forward primer"
     CDS             complement(10493..11353)
                     /codon_start=1
                     /gene="bla"
                     /product="beta-lactamase"
                     /label=AmpR
                     /note="confers resistance to ampicillin, carbenicillin, and
                     related antibiotics"
                     /translation="MSIQHFRVALIPFFAAFCLPVFAHPETLVKVKDAEDQLGARVGYI
                     ELDLNSGKILESFRPEERFPMMSTFKVLLCGAVLSRIDAGQEQLGRRIHYSQNDLVEYS
                     PVTEKHLTDGMTVRELCSAAITMSDNTAANLLLTTIGGPKELTAFLHNMGDHVTRLDRW
                     EPELNEAIPNDERDTTMPVAMATTLRKLLTGELLTLASRQQLIDWMEADKVAGPLLRSA
                     LPAGWFIADKSGAGERGSRGIIAALGPDGKPSRIVVIYTTGSQATMDERNRQIAEIGAS
                     LIKHW"
     primer_bind     11116..11135
                     /label=Amp-R
                     /note="Ampicillin resistance gene, reverse primer"
     promoter        complement(11354..11458)
                     /gene="bla"
                     /label=AmpR promoter
ORIGIN
        1 ccacctaaat tgtaagcgtt aatattttgt taaaattcgc gttaaatttt tgttaaatca
       61 gctcattttt taaccaatag gccgaaatcg gcaaaatccc ttataaatca aaagaataga
      121 ccgagatagg gttgagtgtt gttccagttt ggaacaagag tccactatta aagaacgtgg
      181 actccaacgt caaagggcga aaaaccgtct atcagggcga tggcccacgc tggctaagaa
      241 ctcatcagcc tccccggtcc atctacccac gtaccaatgc accaattggc cacaatgacg
      301 gctactacat ggtgccattc cttcctcttt ataggaatgg agactacctc ctgtccaaca
      361 atgctcttgg atacgagtac gcctacctgt tggacccagg tcattgcaca acaccagaaa
      421 tgccctctga tctgcaaaag acgtgaatat ctgttcagac acccatatcc actctgttcc
      481 acacaggtca gaggtttgtc caggagttct tgacagaggt gtaaaaagta ctcaaaaatt
      541 ttactcaagt gaaagtacaa gtacttaggg aaaattttac tcaattaaaa gtaaaagtat
      601 ctggctagaa tcttacttga gtaaaagtaa aaaagtactc cattaaaatt gtacttgagt
      661 attaaggaag taaaagtaaa agcaagaaag aaaactagag attcttgttt aagcttttaa
      721 tctcaaaaaa cattaaatga aatgcataca aggttttatc ctgctttaga actgtttgta
      781 tttaattatc aaactataag acagacaatc taatgccagt acacgctact caaagttgta
      841 aaacctcaga tttaacttca gtagaagctg attctcaaaa ttgttagtgt caagcctagc
      901 tcttttgggg ctgaaaagca atcctgcagt gctgaaaagc ctctcacagg cagccgatgc
      961 gggaagaggt gtattagtct tgatagagag gctgcaaata gcaggaaacg tgagcagaga
     1021 ctccctggtg tctgaaacac aggccagatg ggccctcgag caggaaacag ctatgaccat
     1081 gattacgcca agctatcaac tttgtataga aaagttgtga gtgctaacaa ctgggctgct
     1141 gtgccgctct ttcgaggaaa tgaaaggaac tctggcggcc tatgatgagt taggaattgt
     1201 ctgattggtg aatcatacat aggctaatgt gggaccagct gtagtcagtc ataagcacgt
     1261 gattctctcg aaattagttt ataaataaac ttcactaaac tccaaccgtt cattctgttt
     1321 tagatgttgc ctttaaactt gccttaagat gttaataaag ttgctttttg gttgttgaca
     1381 aagctaggca taggacgata accgttttca aggtataccc cggtttgaaa aagtcaaggg
     1441 tttaaaacca ccaatatttt ctgctatacc gttcctaagg tatatttaag attttttatt
     1501 tattttttat ttttttgttt tttaggacaa cagcattttc agcagaaaag agatacaaaa
     1561 atgcttttta aattgtaaag aaatctgttt ttgaaactaa tgaagacagc agaagtcgat
     1621 cattcattga aattattaag cttgacatgt tttctgttcc aaaatatttt ttcaatgttt
     1681 ctcaaaataa aatatattat gtttaaagtt tttgtttttt actaagacat taaaaaaaat
     1741 aatatatttt agagtggcaa tcacaatacc atcaaactgt gatattttta tcaaaggtta
     1801 tcataccatc agaatcttat accccatgcc tagacacagc tgttctctct atctctctat
     1861 gttaatgcag tttccactcc attgacgaga tggttctctg taccacatac tcatccccat
     1921 tttacaatag ctacatttgc tcaagatgta gtcaactcaa acaatgcaga gacaacaaac
     1981 tgttgactta tcttttctat cgtaattcag cccttttggg aaatgagcat caacacacaa
     2041 tttagagtgg aagttgggtt aaggcagact cattttttac acattacaac cagtgattat
     2101 gtcaattatt atttaaaaaa aattcagtac agtatatgca catgctactt tgtttatgat
     2161 tgttagcttt tttaactaca gttcatttct atgctttctg tgcaaatgca caacagttac
     2221 tgatttactc tgatgataat tgtgccagta catccaacaa caacaaaaaa aaaaaaaaga
     2281 cttacaatca agccccaaag tgttcatacg tctggcaaat tctgacttaa agttactttt
     2341 attcaaccag ctagtttttt tttgactgta aatgacacgt aagataataa gatgatgtac
     2401 atgaggcatc attgtagaaa aaaaaatgaa tatgaatctg aatatgaact gtacgtctgt
     2461 gattttgttt gtgcgcactt acatacgtgt gcacaatatt tcaactctta agaaaaaaat
     2521 gcaattacca aaggcccatc agacaacaaa gttctctttc ctatcttttg ctcttcaaca
     2581 tttcagagat aactccatct taaactgtct tgtttttaga ccaacagtgc tagtgattgt
     2641 atgccggatg ctgagaacaa acaatgtttt atgcaggatg agtggaacta aagatgaaac
     2701 gttagttagc cgtaagccag tttcagttta gacactagta acccatcgtc tcaaagaggc
     2761 ttttgtcgaa tcggaccggt gacgtcaaat gaactttata aaggcataaa ttcatcgttt
     2821 gggtaaaaaa aacaatatga gaagagcaat cccctcccac ccccttaaat acattttgtg
     2881 tcttttcttt ggcattgaca tcttcagctg gccaagacga ctggtcagtt cttgcacatc
     2941 acctaaattc acaaagggaa tacttttttg aagctaacac atagttgaac gcaagtttgt
     3001 acaaaaaagc aggctggacc atggtgagca agggcgagga gctgttcacc ggggtggtgc
     3061 ccatcctggt cgagctggac ggcgacgtaa acggccacaa gttcagcgtg tccggcgagg
     3121 gcgagggcga tgccacctac ggcaagctga ccctgaagtt catctgcacc accggcaagc
     3181 tgcccgtgcc ctggcccacc ctcgtgacca ccctgaccta cggcgtgcag tgcttcagcc
     3241 gctaccccga ccacatgaag cagcacgact tcttcaagtc cgccatgccc gaaggctacg
     3301 tccaggagcg caccatcttc ttcaaggacg acggcaacta caagacccgc gccgaggtga
     3361 agttcgaggg cgacaccctg gtgaaccgca tcgagctgaa gggcatcgac ttcaaggagg
     3421 acggcaacat cctggggcac aagctggagt acaactacaa cagccacaac gtctatatca
     3481 tggccgacaa gcagaagaac ggcatcaagg tgaacttcaa gatccgccac aacatcgagg
     3541 acggcagcgt gcagctcgcc gaccactacc agcagaacac ccccatcggc gacggccccg
     3601 tgctgctgcc cgacaaccac tacctgagca cccagtccgc cctgagcaaa gaccccaacg
     3661 agaagcgcga tcacatggtc ctgctggagt tcgtgaccgc cgccgggatc actctcggca
     3721 tggacgagct gtacaagggc ggtggaagat ctgggaattc aaggcctctc gagcctctag
     3781 attctgcagc cctatagcac ccagctttct tgtacaaagt gggggatcca gacatgataa
     3841 gatacattga tgagtttgga caaaccacaa ctagaatgca gtgaaaaaaa tgctttattt
     3901 gtgaaatttg tgatgctatt gctttatttg taaccattat aagctgcaat aaacaagtta
     3961 acaacaacaa ttgcattcat tttatgtttc aggttcaggg ggaggtgtgg gaggtttttt
     4021 ccaactttat tatacatagt tgataattca ctggccgtcg ttttacggta ccatcgatga
     4081 tgatccagac atgataagat acattgatga gtttggacaa accacaacta gaatgcagtg
     4141 aaaaaaatgc tttatttgtg aaatttgtga tgctattgct ttatttgtaa ccattataag
     4201 ctgcaataaa caagttaaca acaacaattg cattcatttt atgtttcagg ttcaggggga
     4261 ggtgtgggag gttttttaaa gcaagtaaaa cctctacaaa tgtggtatgg ctgattatga
     4321 tcctctagat cagatctcag attgtatcca aaatatcatt ttttgtgttt taaagatgaa
     4381 caaaggtctc agggaattgg aacgacatga ggatgattaa ttaataaaaa aaaattcatt
     4441 tttgggtgaa ctatccctaa aatcaaagca atttgggcat tttttttcta attattatgg
     4501 agaacttgca tcacagctct tccactagaa aataaaacaa atttcagaaa tactgcagaa
     4561 atacttttgg acttaatgtt aaataacaat gtaaaaagtt tttccagggc atcgtggtgg
     4621 tgcagtgggt agcattgtcg ccttacagca agaaggtcgc tggttcgaga cttggttggg
     4681 tcatttctgt gtggagtttg catgttctcc ccatgttcgt gtgggtttcc tccgggtgct
     4741 ccagtttcac ctacagccca aagacatgcg ctataggtga attgggtaag ctaaattgtc
     4801 taaagtgaat ggtactgtgg tgggtgtttc ccagtgatgg gttgcagctg caagggcatc
     4861 cgctggattt gtttgttggc ataagttggc agttcattca actgtggcaa cccctgatta
     4921 ataaaggggc taagccaaaa agaaaatgaa tgactgaatg aaagtgaatc cagttgtaca
     4981 tgcctagaca tgtcctccac ccttgcaaga tgtacacccc aagaaatgga gctgcatttg
     5041 aggacaacaa taagccaagc ctgcaaataa aagacacctc aacagttttt attcaagcta
     5101 ctctttatat catccgcgag aatccttcaa aaatcaacta attgtttaca cgatttcatt
     5161 cttgactaga ctctgacatg ataaatgaaa aaatatatac acaagcacac taaatattct
     5221 gaaatacaag attaatactt tacgaaattg cgctcttcat gatctggatg taacactggt
     5281 acttacaaga cacacacaca cacaaatcta attgtctaac tttggttcat gaaatttagt
     5341 tggcattgct aacagccatt gtcatgttcg tccatactgc tgctgccgct actgttggaa
     5401 ggtactgggg atccggagga caacagcggg tcgctgctgc ccaccggaga cagggtgttg
     5461 tccataagca tgtcctccag cttggtggag gccttgtttg ggctgtcgta gacccccggc
     5521 tcgccgtcct ccgtgggact gtcattgtag ctgatggtgc cgttgttgag gtccagagtg
     5581 gtaggacggg acatgtcagg actgggaagg tgtgggtaca aattggatgt gcagtccccc
     5641 atcccaggct cttgtttgat tgctcgagcc actaactcag cggaataaag gctggaagaa
     5701 gctacaacgg tgagtccatg agcacgggct tgcatttcaa gttcctgaat acggagcagg
     5761 agatgtctgt ttgcgtgttc tagtctcttc tgtctgtttt ccagctcttt tgctttctgc
     5821 tgctctttct gcaatttcct aatgtaatcc actgatgctt tcaggatggt gcctttattc
     5881 cacctcatgt ctggatcatt tgacttggga attaaagtcc ccagctcctt aattctgtca
     5941 ttgatattaa accgccttct tcgttcaatg aggttgtggt tgtccttctt ttgtctctct
     6001 tttgccaggg ctctgacttc tgcttctact ggaaagccat caggtctttg ataagagtca
     6061 aacttgccac atggtccagc tttgtccatt atgtgcatca tgcccggaga tggagtaacg
     6121 gataattccc ttttgacggc cggcaggctt gaggggcagg agttactgat ggaaactcca
     6181 gctggaggaa gagcatgatt gctgtacatg tccagcaggt ttgctgaaac tggaatcgtg
     6241 tttgtcattt gaagtcctgc atccatgaac ccaagaatgt catcactgta gcttgattcc
     6301 aaacttataa tgtcttcaat tacatcgtcc atctctttct cacagttgag ggtgagaagg
     6361 gccatagggc tgttgggagc gctggctccg ggtcccgggg tcatgccgtg ctcggcgggc
     6421 tggctggggc cgggccctgt gctggcctgt gggctcagct tggctcccag tgcactggac
     6481 aggtagtgct tcacctgctg cctctggctc tgctggatgt ggtacttcga gggggtttcc
     6541 aggtgggtct gaacctggta gtgactgtac tcgagcatct ccaacatgtt caactatgtg
     6601 ttagcttcaa aaaagtattc cctttgtgaa tttaggtgat gtgcaagaac tgaccagtcg
     6661 tcttggccag ctgaagatgt caatgccaaa gaaaagacac aaaatgtatt taagggggtg
     6721 ggaggggatt gctcttctca tattgttttt tttacccaaa cgatgaattt atgcctttat
     6781 aaagttcatt tgacgtcacc ggtccgattc gacaaaagcc tctttgagac gatgggttac
     6841 tagtgtctaa actgaaactg gcttacggct aactaacgtt tcatctttag ttccactcat
     6901 cctgcataaa acattgtttg ttctcagcat ccggcataca atcactagca ctgttggtct
     6961 aaaaacaaga cagtttaaga tggagttatc tctgaaatgt tgaagagcaa aagataggaa
     7021 agagaacttt gttgtctgat gggcctttgg taattgcatt tttttcttaa gagttgaaat
     7081 attgtgcaca cgtatgtaag tgcgcacaaa caaaatcaca gacgtacagt tcatattcag
     7141 attcatattc attttttttt ctacaatgat gcctcatgta catcatctta ttatcttacg
     7201 tgtcatttac agtcaaaaaa aaactagctg gttgaataaa agtaacttta agtcagaatt
     7261 tgccagacgt atgaacactt tggggcttga ttgtaagtct tttttttttt tttgttgttg
     7321 ttggatgtac tggcacaatt atcatcagag taaatcagta actgttgtgc atttgcacag
     7381 aaagcataga aatgaactgt agttaaaaaa gctaacaatc ataaacaaag tagcatgtgc
     7441 atatactgta ctgaattttt tttaaataat aattgacata atcactggtt gtaatgtgta
     7501 aaaaatgagt ctgccttaac ccaacttcca ctctaaattg tgtgttgatg ctcatttccc
     7561 aaaagggctg aattacgata gaaaagataa gtcaacagtt tgttgtctct gcattgtttg
     7621 agttgactac atcttgagca aatgtagcta ttgtaaaatg gggatgagta tgtggtacag
     7681 agaaccatct cgtcaatgga gtggaaactg cattaacata gagagataga gagaacagct
     7741 gtgtctaggc atggggtata agattctgat ggtatgataa cctttgataa aaatatcaca
     7801 gtttgatggt attgtgattg ccactctaaa atatattatt ttttttaatg tcttagtaaa
     7861 aaacaaaaac tttaaacata atatatttta ttttgagaaa cattgaaaaa atattttgga
     7921 acagaaaaca tgtcaagctt aataatttca atgaatgatc gacttctgct gtcttcatta
     7981 gtttcaaaaa cagatttctt tacaatttaa aaagcatttt tgtatctctt ttctgctgaa
     8041 aatgctgttg tcctaaaaaa caaaaaaata aaaaataaat aaaaaatctt aaatatacct
     8101 taggaacggt atagcagaaa atattggtgg ttttaaaccc ttgacttttt caaaccgggg
     8161 tataccttga aaacggttat cgtcctatgc ctagctttgt caacaaccaa aaagcaactt
     8221 tattaacatc ttaaggcaag tttaaaggca acatctaaaa cagaatgaac ggttggagtt
     8281 tagtgaagtt tatttataaa ctaatttcga gagaatcacg tgcttatgac tgactacagc
     8341 tggtcccaca ttagcctatg tatgattcac caatcagaca attcctaact catcataggc
     8401 cgccagagtt cctttcattt cctcgaaaga gcggcacagc agcccagttg ttagcactgt
     8461 tgcctcaaag caagaacgtc actggtccaa gtctctaaca ggccagtcca tggttctgtg
     8521 tggagtttac atgttgtcct cgtgctcatg tggatatccc ctgggttctc cggttttctc
     8581 ctacagtcca aaaacttgcg acataggtga attgaacaaa accaaattag catagacaag
     8641 ctcctaatca gcagaatatc tctccgtagc aatctcttat tcgagatctg cgaagatacg
     8701 gccacgggtg ctcttgatcc tgtggctgat tttggactgt gctgctcgca gctgctgatg
     8761 aatcacatac ttcctccatt ttcttccact gattgactgt tataatttcc ctaatttcca
     8821 ggtcaaggtg ctgtgcattg tggtaataga tgtgacatga cgtcacttcc aaaggaccaa
     8881 tgaacatgtc tgaccaattt catataatgt gaaaacgatt ttcataggca gaataaataa
     8941 catttaaatt aaactgggca tcagcgcaat tcaattggtt tggtaatagc aagggaaaat
     9001 agaatgaagt gatctccaaa aaataagtac tttttgactg taaataaaat tgtaaggagt
     9061 aaaaagtact tttttttcta aaaaaatgta attaagtaaa agtaaaagta ttgattttta
     9121 attgtactca agtaaagtaa aaatccccaa aaataatact taagtacagt aatcaagtaa
     9181 aattactcaa gtactttaca cctctggttc ttgaccccct accttcagca agcccagcag
     9241 atccactagt tctagagcgg ccgccaccgc ggtggagctc cagcttttgt tccctttagt
     9301 gagggttaat tgcgcgcttg gcgtaatcat ggtcatagct gtttcctgtg tgaaattgtt
     9361 atccgctcac aattccacac aacatacgag ccggaagcat aaagtgtaaa gcctggggtg
     9421 cctaatgagt gagctaactc acattaattg cgttgcgctc actgcccgct ttccagtcgg
     9481 gaaacctgtc gtgccagctg cattaatgaa tcggccaacg cgcggggaga ggcggtttgc
     9541 gtattgggcg ctcttccgct tcctcgctca ctgactcgct gcgctcggtc gttcggctgc
     9601 ggcgagcggt atcagctcac tcaaaggcgg taatacggtt atccacagaa tcaggggata
     9661 acgcaggaaa gaacatgtga gcaaaaggcc agcaaaaggc caggaaccgt aaaaaggccg
     9721 cgttgctggc gtttttccat aggctccgcc cccctgacga gcatcacaaa aatcgacgct
     9781 caagtcagag gtggcgaaac ccgacaggac tataaagata ccaggcgttt ccccctggaa
     9841 gctccctcgt gcgctctcct gttccgaccc tgccgcttac cggatacctg tccgcctttc
     9901 tcccttcggg aagcgtggcg ctttctcata gctcacgctg taggtatctc agttcggtgt
     9961 aggtcgttcg ctccaagctg ggctgtgtgc acgaaccccc cgttcagccc gaccgctgcg
    10021 ccttatccgg taactatcgt cttgagtcca acccggtaag acacgactta tcgccactgg
    10081 cagcagccac tggtaacagg attagcagag cgaggtatgt aggcggtgct acagagttct
    10141 tgaagtggtg gcctaactac ggctacacta gaagaacagt atttggtatc tgcgctctgc
    10201 tgaagccagt taccttcgga aaaagagttg gtagctcttg atccggcaaa caaaccaccg
    10261 ctggtagcgg tggttttttt gtttgcaagc agcagattac gcgcagaaaa aaaggatctc
    10321 aagaagatcc tttgatcttt tctacggggt ctgacgctca gtggaacgaa aactcacgtt
    10381 aaggcatttt ggtcatgaga ttatcaaaaa ggatcttcac ctagatcctt ttaaattaaa
    10441 aatgaagttt taaatcaatc taaagtatat atgagtaaac ttggtctgac agttaccaat
    10501 gcttaatcag tgaggcacct atctcagcga tctgtctatt tcgttcatcc atagttgcct
    10561 gactccccgt cgtgtagata actacgatac gggagggctt accatctggc cccagtgctg
    10621 caatgatacc gcgagaccca cgctcaccgg ctccagattt atcagcaata aaccagccag
    10681 ccggaagggc cgagcgcaga agtggtcctg caactttatc cgcctccatc cagtctatta
    10741 attgttgccg ggaagctaga gtaagtagtt cgccagttaa tagtttgcgc aacgttgttg
    10801 ccattgctac aggcatcgtg gtgtcacgct cgtcgtttgg tatggcttca ttcagctccg
    10861 gttcccaacg atcaaggcga gttacatgat cccccatgtt gtgcaaaaaa gcggttagct
    10921 ccttcggtcc tccgatcgtt gtcagaagta agttggccgc agtgttatca ctcatggtta
    10981 tggcagcact gcataattct cttactgtca tgccatccgt aagatgcttt tctgtgactg
    11041 gtgagtactc aaccaagtca ttctgagaat agtgtatgcg gcgaccgagt tgctcttgcc
    11101 cggcgtcaat acgggataat accgcgccac atagcagaac tttaaaagtg ctcatcattg
    11161 gaaaacgttc ttcggggcga aaactctcaa ggatcttacc gctgttgaga tccagttcga
    11221 tgtaacccac tcgtgcaccc aactgatctt cagcatcttt tactttcacc agcgtttctg
    11281 ggtgagcaaa aacaggaagg caaaatgccg caaaaaaggg aataagggcg acacggaaat
    11341 gttgaatact catactcttc ctttttcaat attattgaag catttatcag ggttattgtc
    11401 tcatgagcgg atacatattt gaatgtattt agaaaaataa acaaataggg gttccgcgca
    11461 catttccccg aaaagtg
//
